>Addgene plasmid #154581 | pEPYC0CM0424 | depositor full sequence | sequence record 299455 | pEPYC0CM0424 sequence 2202 bps
CTCACCGTCTTTCATTGCCATACGAAATTCCGGATGAGCATTCATCAGGCGGGCAAGAATGTGAATAAAG
GCCGGATAAAACTTGTGCTTATTTTTCTTTACGGTCTTTAAAAAGGCCGTAATATCCAGCTGAACGGTCT
GGTTATAGGTACATTGAGCAACTGACTGAAATGCCTCAAAATGTTCTTTACGATGCCATTGGGATATATC
AACGGTGGTATATCCAGTGATTTTTTTCTCCATTTTAGCTTCCTTAGCTCCTGAAAATCTCGATAACTCA
AAAAATACGCCCGGTAGTGATCTTATTTCATTATGGTGAAAGTTGGAACCTCTTACGTGCCCGATCAACT
CGAGTGCCACCTGACGTCTAAGAAACCATTATTATCATGACATTAACCTATAAAAATAGGCGTATCACGA
GGCAGAATTTCAGATAAAAAAAATCCTTAGCTTTCGCTAAGGATGATTTCTGGAATTCGGTCTCAGGAGG
GAGGCGTGTCGTTTTAGTGAGGAACCATTATTGCGGCTTAGCAAGACATGACGTAAGCCATGACGTCTAC
ACATGTAGGCTATCAGCTCTATATAAGGTTTTGCTATTCATTGAAAGCAGTAGTGACTGATTTGTATATA
TACTCGAGACCCTGCAGTCCGGCAAAAAAGGGCAAGGTGTCACCACCCTGCCCTTTTTCTTTAAAACCGA
AAAGATTACTTCGCGTTATGCAGGCTTCCTCGCTCACTGACTCGCTGCGCTCGGTCGTTCGGCTGCGGCG
AGCGGTATCAGCTCACTCAAAGGCGGTAATACGGTTATCCACAGAATCAGGGGATAACGCAGGAAAGAAC
ATGTGAGCAAAAGGCCAGCAAAAGGCCAGGAACCGTAAAAAGGCCGCGTTGCTGGCGTTTTTCCACAGGC
TCCGCCCCCCTGACGAGCATCACAAAAATCGACGCTCAAGTCAGAGGTGGCGAAACCCGACAGGACTATA
AAGATACCAGGCGTTTCCCCCTGGAAGCTCCCTCGTGCGCTCTCCTGTTCCGACCCTGCCGCTTACCGGA
TACCTGTCCGCCTTTCTCCCTTCGGGAAGCGTGGCGCTTTCTCATAGCTCACGCTGTAGGTATCTCAGTT
CGGTGTAGGTCGTTCGCTCCAAGCTGGGCTGTGTGCACGAACCCCCCGTTCAGCCCGACCGCTGCGCCTT
ATCCGGTAACTATCGTCTTGAGTCCAACCCGGTAAGACACGACTTATCGCCACTGGCAGCAGCCACTGGT
AACAGGATTAGCAGAGCGAGGTATGTAGGCGGTGCTACAGAGTTCTTGAAGTGGTGGCCTAACTACGGCT
ACACTAGAAGAACAGTATTTGGTATCTGCGCTCTGCTGAAGCCAGTTACCTTCGGAAAAAGAGTTGGTAG
CTCTTGATCCGGCAAACAAACCACCGCTGGTAGCGGTGGTTTTTTTGTTTGCAAGCAGCAGATTACGCGC
AGAAAAAAAGGATCTCAAGAAGATCCTTTGATCTTTTCTACGGGGTCTGACGCTCAGTGGAACGAAAACT
CACGTTAAGGGATTTTGGTCATGAGATTATCAAAAAGGATCTTCACCTAGATCCTTTTAAATTAAAAATG
AAGTTTTAAATCAATCTAAAGTATATATGAGTAAACTTGGTCTGACAGCTCGAGGCTTGGATTCTCACCA
ATAAAAAACGCCCGGCGGCAACCGAGCGTTCTGAACAAATCCAGATGGAGTTCTGAGGTCATTACTGGAT
CTATCAACAGGAGTCCAAGCGAGCTCGATATCAAATTACGCCCCGCCCTGCCACTCATCGCAGTACTGTT
GTAATTCATTAAGCATTCTGCCGACATGGAAGCCATCACAAACGGCATGATGAACCTGAATCGCCAGCGG
CATCAGCACCTTGTCGCCTTGCGTATAATATTTGCCCATGGTGAAAACGGGGGCGAAGAAGTTGTCCATA
TTGGCCACGTTTAAATCAAAACTGGTGAAACTCACCCAGGGATTGGCTGAGACGAAAAACATATTCTCAA
TAAACCCTTTAGGGAAATAGGCCAGGTTTTCACCGTAACACGCCACATCTTGCGAATATATGTGTAGAAA
CTGCCGGAAATCGTCGTGGTATTCACTCCAGAGCGATGAAAACGTTTCAGTTTGCTCATGGAAAACGGTG
TAACAAGGGTGAACACTATCCCATATCACCAG
Features (pLannotate 1.2.2; 6 found; start..end, strand, type, name):
    244..341     -  promoter       cat promoter: promoter of the E. coli cat gene encoding chloramphenicol acetyltransferase
    427..470     -  terminator     bacterial terminator: putative bacterial transcription terminator
    648..705     +  terminator     his operon terminator: This putative transcriptin terminator from the E. coli his operon has a 2-bp deletion introduced during synthesis. Its efficiency has not been determined.
    900..1488    -  rep_origin     ori: high-copy-number ColE1/pMB1/pBR322/pUC origin of replication
   1671..1765    -  terminator     lambda t0 terminator: transcription terminator from phage lambda
   1789..243     -  CDS            cat (across the origin): CAT_ECOLX - Experimental evidence at protein level: Swiss-Prot protein existence level 1. This enzyme is an effector of chloramphenicol resistance in bacteria. From Escherichia coli. This protein is used as a marker in many commonly used cloning vectors, such as pACYC184.
