[The description below was written by a language model from this plasmid's Addgene catalogue record and pLannotate feature annotations shown in this document.]
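Description:
pEPYC0CM0424 is a small (about 2.2 kb) Phytobricks Level 0 part plasmid built in the pUAP1 universal acceptor backbone, a synthetic-biology vector used to house standardised DNA parts for Golden Gate/MoClo-style hierarchical assembly. It is propagated in E. coli from a high-copy ColE1/pUC-type origin of replication and selected with chloramphenicol. The resistance gene (cat, encoding chloramphenicol acetyltransferase) is driven by its native cat promoter and followed by the phage lambda t0 terminator. The annotation also shows a putative bacterial terminator and a his operon terminator lying between the resistance cassette and the origin. They appear to flank the region where the part sits, where they would insulate it from read-through transcription.

The payload is MinSyn_118, a fully synthetic sequence that was inserted using BpiI sites, which were destroyed in the process, as is usual for Type IIS domestication into a Level 0 acceptor. The automated feature table does not annotate the insert itself, so its composition, exact position and flanking assembly overhangs are not stated in the record. The part name and the associated publication on the rational design of minimal synthetic promoters for plants indicate that it is one of a series of minimal synthetic plant promoter parts. As a Level 0 part, the plasmid has no plant selection marker, reporter or coding sequence of its own. It serves as a source of a reusable standard part to be combined with other Phytobricks parts, such as coding sequences and terminators, into complete transcription units for plant expression studies.
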