Addgene plasmid #154581: pEPYC0CM0424
Purpose: Phytobricks Level 0 part
Depositing lab: Nicola Patron. Depositing organization: Earlham Institute. Publication: Rational design of minimal synthetic promoters for plants. Cai YM, Kallam K, Tidd H, Gendarini G, Salzman A, Patron NJ. Nucleic Acids Res. 2020 Aug 28. pii: 5897334. doi: 10.1093/nar/gkaa682. PubMed 32856047.
Backbone
  Vector backbone: pUAP1
  Vector type: Synthetic Biology
Growth in bacteria
  Bacterial resistance: Chloramphenicol, 25 μg/mL
  Growth temperature: 37°C
  Growth strain: NEB Stable
  Copy number: High Copy
Gene/Insert
  Gene/Insert name: MinSyn_118
  Species: Synthetic
  Cloning method: Restriction Enzyme; 5′ cloning site BpiI (destroyed during cloning); 3′ cloning site BpiI (destroyed during cloning)
Terms and licenses: Academic/Nonprofit Terms; Industry Terms: Not Available to Industry
Depositor comments: Please visit https://www.biorxiv.org/content/10.1101/2020.05.14.095406v1 for bioRxiv preprint.
How to cite: pEPYC0CM0424 was a gift from Nicola Patron (Addgene plasmid # 154581 ; http://n2t.net/addgene:154581 ; RRID:Addgene_154581)
